>Addgene plasmid #17218 | pMXs-hSOX2 | addgene full sequence | sequence record 483569 | Addgene NGS Result
AGCGCCCAATACGCAAACCGCCTCTCCCCGCGCGTTGGCCGATTCATTAATGCAACTATGGCCATTTAAT
GTAAATACTTAAGAAAAAAAACCAAATTAATTTTGATACATGCTGCATGTGAAAGACCCCCGCTGACGGG
TAGTCAATCACTCAGAGGAGACCCTCCCAAGGAACAGCGAGACCACAAGTCGGATGCAACTGCAAGAGGG
TTTATTGGATACACGGGTACCCGGGCGACTCAGTCAATCGGAGGACTGGCGCCCCGAGTGAGGGGTTGTG
GGCTCTTTTATTGAGCTCGGGGAGCAGAAGCGCGCGAACAGAAGCGAGAAGCGAACTGATTGGTTAGTTC
AAATAAGGCACAGGGTCATTTCAGGTCCTTGGGGCACCCTGGAAACATCTGATGGTTCTCTAGAAACTGC
TGAGGGCTGGACCGCATCTGGGGACCATCTGTTCTTGGCCCTGAGCCGGGGCAGGAACTGCTTACCACAG
ATATCCTGTTTGGCCCATATTCAGCTGTTCCATCTGTTCTTGGCCCTGAGCCGGGGCAGGAACTGCTTAC
CACAGATATCCTGTTTGGCCCATATTCAGCTGTTCCATCTGTTCCTGACCTTGATCTGAACTTCTCTATT
CTCAGTTATGTATTTTTCCATGCCTTGCAAAATGGCGTTACTTAAGCTAGCTTGCCAAACCTACAGGTGG
GGTCTTTCATTCCCCCCTTTTTCTGGAGACTAAATAAAATCTTTTATTTTATCGTCGACCACTGTGCTGG
CGGCCGCTCGAGTTTAAATAGTACATAATGGATTTCCTTACGCGAAATACGGGCAGACATGGCCTGCCCG
GTTATTATTATTTTTGACACCAGACCAACTGGTAATGGTAGCGACCGGCGCTCAGCTGGAATATCACCAC
TTTGTACAAGAAAGCTGGGTCGGCGCGCCCACCCTTTCACATGTGTGAGAGGGGCAGTGTGCCGTTAATG
GCCGTGCCGGGCACCGGGCCGCTCTGGTAGTGCTGGGACATGTGAAGTCTGCTGGGGGCGGCGGGTTCCG
GCACCTCGGCGCCGGGGAGATACATGCTGATCATGTCCCGGAGGTCCCCGGCCTGGCAGGGCGCCCTGGA
GTGGGAGGAAGAGGTAACCACAGGGGGGCTGGAGCTGGCCTCGGACTTGACCACCGAACCCATGGAGCCA
AGAGCCATGCCAGGGGTGCCCTGCTGCGAGTAGGACATGCTGTAGGTGGGCGAGCCGTTCATGTAGGTCT
GCGAGCTGGTCATGGAGTTGTACTGCAGGGCGCTCACGTCGTAGCGGTGCATGGGCTGCATCTGCGCTGC
GCCGTGCGCATTGAGGCCCGGGTGCTGCGGGTAGCCCAGCTGGTCCTGCATCATGCTGTAGCTGCCGTTG
CTCCAGCCGTTCATGTGCGCGTAACTGTCCATGCGCTGGTTCACGCCCGCGCCCAGGCCGGCGCCCACCC
CGACCCCGCTCGCCATGCTATTGCCGCCGGGGGCCAGCAGCCCGCCGGGCAGCGTGTACTTATCCTTCTT
CATGAGCGTCTTGGTTTTCCGCCGGGGCCGGTATTTATAATCCGGGTGCTCCTTCATGTGCAGCGCTCGC
AGCCGCTTAGCCTCGTCGATGAACGGCCGCTTCTCCGTCTCCGACAAAAGTTTCCACTCGGCGCCCAGGC
GCTTGCTGATCTCCGAGTTGTGCATCTTGGGGTTCTCCTGGGCCATCTTGCGCCGCTGCCCGCGGGACCA
CACCATGAAGGCATTCATGGGCCGCTTGACGCGGTCCGGGCTGTTTTTCTGGTTGCCGCCGGCCGCCGCC
GCGGTGGAGTTGCCGCCGCCGCCCCCCGAAGTTTGCTGCGGGCCCGGCGGCTTCAGCTCCGTCTCCATCA
TGTTGTACATGGTGAAGGGGGCGGCCGCGGAGCCTGCTTTTTTGTACAAACTTGTGATTTCCCGTACCAC
CACACTGGGATCCTTAATTAACTAGCTAGATCCGGCAGTCTAGAGGATGGTCCACCCCCGGGGTCGGCAG
CCTTCACGTGGGCGGCGTGTATCCAAGCTGCGATGCCGTCTACTTTGAGGGCGGTGGGGGTGGTCAGCAG
GACTGTGTAAGGTCCTTTCCAGCGAGGTTCTAGGTTCTTAGTCTGGTGTCGGCGGACCCACACTGTGTCG
CCGACTCGGTAAGGGTGAGGTACCACCGGTCGGTCCAGTTGTTCTTGGTAGGCTGCCGCCAGAGGTCTCC
AGACTTCGTGCTGGACTAAGTAGAGAGCCTGTAAGTGAGCTTGGAGAGAGGGGCTGTTAGTAACTCTTGT
CATGTCAGGGTCAGGGAAGTTTACAAGGGGCGGGGGTGCCCCATATAAGATCTCATATGGCCATATGGGG
GCGCCTAGAGAAGGAGTGAGGGCTGGATAAAGGGAGGATCGAGGCGGGGTCGAACGAGGAGGTTCAAGGG
GGAGAGACGGGGCGGATGGAGGAAGAGGAGGCGGAGGCTTAGGGTGTACAAAGGGCTTGACCCAGGGAGG
GGGGTCAAAAGCCAAGGCTTCCCAGGTCACGATGTAGGGGACCTGGTCTGGGTGTCCATGCGGGCCAGGT
GAAAAGACCTTGATCTTAACCTGGGTGATGAGGTCTCGGTTAAAGGTGCCGTCTCGCGGCCATCCGACGT
TAAAGGTTGGCCATTCTGCAGAGCAGAAGGTAACCCAACGTCTCTTCTTGACATCTACCGACTGGTTGTG
AGCGATCCGCTCGACATCTTTCCAGTGACCTAAGGTCAAACTTAAGGGAGTGGTAACAGTCTGGCCCTAA
TTTTCAGACAAATACAGAAACACAGTCAGACAGAGACAACACAGAACGATGCTGCAGCAGACAAGACGCG
CGGCGCGGCTTCGGTCCCAAACCGAAAGCAAAAATTCAGACGGAGGCGGGAACTGTTTTAGGTTCTCGTC
TCCTACCAGAACCACATATCCCTCCTATTAGGGGGGTGCACCAAAGAGTCCAAAACGATCGGGATTTTTG
GACTCAGGTCGGGCCACAAAAACGGCCCCCGAAGTCCCTGGGACGTCTCCCAGGGTTGCGGCCGGGTGTT
CCGAACTCGTCAGTTCCACCACGGGTCCGCCAGATACAGAGCTAGTTAGCTAACTAGTACCGACGCAGGC
GCATAAAATCAGTCATAGACACTAGACAATCGGACAGACACAGATAAGTTGCTGGCCAGCTTACCTCCCG
GTGGTGGGTCGGTGGTCCCTGGGCAGGGGTCTCCCGATCCCGGACGAGCCCCCAAATGAAAGACCCCCGC
TGACGGGTAGTCAATCACTCAGAGGAGACCCTCCCAAGGAACAGCGAGACCACAAGTCGGATGCAACTGC
AAGAGGGTTTATTGGATACACGGGTACCCGGGCGACTCAGTCAATCGGAGGACTGGCGCGCCGAGTGAGG
GGTTGTGGGCTCTTTTATTGAGCTCGGGGAGCAGAAGCGCGCGAACAGAAGCGAGAAGCGAACTGATTGG
TTAGTTCAAATAAGGCACAGGGTCATTTCAGGTCCTTGGGGCACCCTGGAAACATCTGATGGTTCTCTAG
AAACTGCTGAGGGCTGGACCGCATCTGGGGACCATCTGTTCTTGGCCCTGAGCCGGGGCAGGAACTGCTT
ACCACAGATATCCTGTTTGGCCCATATTCAGCTGTTCCATCTGTTCTTGGCCCTGAGCCGGGGCAGGAAC
TGCTTACCACAGATATCCTGTTTGGCCCATATTCAGCTGTTCCATCTGTTCCTGACCTTGATCTGAACTT
TTCTATTCTCAGTTATGTATTTTTCCATGCCTTGCAAAATGGCGTTACTTAAGCTAGCTTGCCAAACCTA
CAGGTGGGGTCTTTCATTATGCAGGTGGCACTTTTCGGGGAAATGTGCGCGGAACCCCTATTTGTTTATT
TTTCTAAATACATTCAAATATGTATCCGCTCATGAGACAATAACCCTGATAAATGCTTCAATAATATTGA
AAAAGGAAGAGTATGAGTATTCAACATTTCCGTGTCGCCCTTATTCCCTTTTTTGCGGCATTTTGCCTTC
CTGTTTTTGCTCACCCAGAAACGCTGGTGAAAGTAAAAGATGCTGAAGATCAGTTGGGTGCACGAGTGGG
TTACATCGAACTGGATCTCAACAGCGGTAAGATCCTTGAGAGTTTTCGCCCCGAAGAACGTTTTCCAATG
ATGAGCACTTTTAAAGTTCTGCTATGTGGCGCGGTATTATCCCGTATTGACGCCGGGCAAGAGCAACTCG
GTCGCCGCATACACTATTCTCAGAATGACTTGGTTGAGTACTCACCAGTCACAGAAAAGCATCTTACGGA
TGGCATGACAGTAAGAGAATTATGCAGTGCTGCCATAACCATGAGTGATAACACTGCGGCCAACTTACTT
CTGACAACGATCGGAGGACCGAAGGAGCTAACCGCTTTTTTGCACAACATGGGGGATCATGTAACTCGCC
TTGATCGTTGGGAACCGGAGCTGAATGAAGCCATACCAAACGACGAGCGTGACACCACGATGCCTGTAGC
AATGGCAACAACGTTGCGCAAACTATTAACTGGCGAACTACTTACTCTAGCTTCCCGGCAACAATTAATA
GACTGGATGGAGGCGGATAAAGTTGCAGGACCACTTCTGCGCTCGGCCCTTCCGGCTGGCTGGTTTATTG
CTGATAAATCTGGAGCCGGTGAGCGTGGGTCTCGCGGTATCATTGCAGCACTGGGGCCAGATGGTAAGCC
CTCCCGTATCGTAGTTATCTACACGACGGGGAGTCAGGCAACTATGGATGAACGAAATAGACAGATCGCT
GAGATAGGTGCCTCACTGATTAAGCATTGGTAACTGTCAGACCAAGTTTACTCATATATACTTTAGATTG
ATTTGCGGCCGGCCGCAAAAGGATCTAGGTGAAGATCCTTTTTGATAATCTCATGACCAAAATCCCTTAA
CGTGAGTTTTCGTTCCACTGAGCGTCAGACCCCGTAGAAAAGATCAAAGGATCTTCTTGAGATCCTTTTT
TTCTGCGCGTAATCTGCTGCTTGCAAACAAAAAAACCACCGCTACCAGCGGTGGTTTGTTTGCCGGATCA
AGAGCTACCAACTCTTTTTCCGAAGGTAACTGGCTTCAGCAGAGCGCAGATACCAAATACTGTTCTTCTA
GTGTAGCCGTAGTTAGGCCACCACTTCAAGAACTCTGTAGCACCGCCTACATACCTCGCTCTGCTAATCC
TGTTACCAGTGGCTGCTGCCAGTGGCGATAAGTCGTGTCTTACCGGGTTGGACTCAAGACGATAGTTACC
GGATAAGGCGCAGCGGTCGGGCTGAACGGGGGGTTCGTGCACACAGCCCAGCTTGGAGCGAACGACCTAC
ACCGAACTGAGATACCTACAGCGTGAGCTATGAGAAAGCGCCACGCTTCCCGAAGGGAGAAAGGCGGACA
GGTATCCGGTAAGCGGCAGGGTCGGAACAGGAGAGCGCACGAGGGAGCTTCCAGGGGGAAACGCCTGGTA
TCTTTATAGTCCTGTCGGGTTTCGCCACCTCTGACTTGAGCGTCGATTTTTGTGATGCTCGTCAGGGGGG
CGGAGCCTATGGAAAAACGCCAGCAACGCGGCCTTTTTACGGTTCCTGGCCTTTTGCTGGCCTTTTGCTC
ACATGTTCTTTCCTGCGTTATCCCCTGATTCTGTGGATAACCGTATTACCGCCTTTGAGTGAGCTGATAC
CGCTCGCCGCAGCCGAACGACCGAGCGCAGCGAGTCAGTGAGCGAGGAAGCGGAAG
Features (pLannotate 1.2.2; 14 found; start..end, strand, type, name):
      2..54      +  CDS            lacI (fragment): lac repressor; lacI; The lac repressor binds to the lac operator to inhibit transcription in E. coli. This inhibition can be relieved by adding lactose or isopropyl-β-D-thiogalactopyranoside (IPTG).
    120..589     -  LTR            LTR: long terminal repeat from Moloney murine leukemia virus
    590..711     -  LTR            3' LTR (ΔU3) (fragment): self-inactivating 3' long terminal repeat (LTR) from Moloney murine leukemia virus
    906..930     +  protein_bind   attB2: mutant version of attB; recombination site for the Gateway® BP reaction BP Clonase™
    950..1900    -  CDS            SOX2: SOX2_HUMAN - Experimental evidence at protein level: Swiss-Prot protein existence level 1. Transcription factor that forms a trimeric complex with OCT4 on DNA and controls the expression of a number of genes involved in embryonic development such as YES1, FGF4, UTF1 and ZFP206 (By similarity). Binds to the proximal enhancer region of NANOG (By similarity). Critical for early embryogenesis and for embryonic stem cell pluripotency (PubMed:18035408). Downstream SRRT target that mediates the promotion of neural stem cell self-renewal (By similarity). Keeps neural cells undifferentiated by countera
   1921..1945    -  protein_bind   attB1: mutant version of attB; recombination site for the Gateway® BP reaction BP Clonase™
   1996..2370    -  misc_feature   pol region: Moloney murine leukemia virus (MMLV) pol region containing the splice acceptor site
   2380..2796    -  CDS            gag (truncated): truncated Moloney murine leukemia virus (MMLV) gag gene lacking the start codon
   2873..2961    -  misc_feature   MESV Ψ (fragment): packaging signal of murine embryonic stem cell virus
   3013..3212    -  misc_feature   MMLV Ψ: packaging signal of Moloney murine leukemia virus (MMLV)
   3275..3868    -  LTR            LTR: long terminal repeat from Moloney murine leukemia virus
   3898..4002    +  promoter       AmpR promoter: bla
   4003..4863    +  CDS            AmpR: β-lactamase; bla; confers resistance to ampicillin, carbenicillin, and related antibiotics
   5027..5615    +  rep_origin     ori: high-copy-number ColE1/pMB1/pBR322/pUC origin of replication
