>Addgene plasmid #17218 | pMXs-hSOX2 Sequencing Result | analyzer sequence | sequence record 115752
AGCGCCCAATACGCAAACCGCCTCTCCCCGCGCGTTGGCCGATTCATTAATGCAACTATGGCCATTTAAT
GTAAATACTTAAGAAAAAAAACCAAATTAATTTTGATACATGCTGCATGTGAAAGACCCCCGCTGACGGG
TAGTCAATCACTCAGAGGAGACCCTCCCAAGGAACAGCGAGACCACAAGTCGGATGCAACTGCAAGAGGG
TTTATTGGATACACGGGTACCCGGGCGACTCAGTCAATCGGAGGACTGGCGCGCCGAGTGAGGGGTTGTG
GGCTCTTTTATTGAGCTCGGGGAGCAGAAGCGCGCGAACAGAAGCGAGAAGCGAACTGATTGGTTAGTTC
AAATAAGGCACAGGGTCATTTCAGGTCCTTGGGGCACCCTGGAAACATCTGATGGTTCTCTAGAAACTGC
TGAGGGCTGGACCGCATCTGGGGACCATCTGTTCTTGGCCCTGAGCCGGGGCAGGAACTGCTTACCACAG
ATATCCTGTTTGGCCCATATTCAGCTGTTCCATCTGTTCCTGACCTTGATCTGAACTTTTCTATTCTCAG
TTATGTATTTTTCCATGCCTTGCAAAATGGCGTTACTTAAGCTAGCTTGCCAAACCTACAGGTGGGGTCT
TTCATTCCCCCCTTTTTCTGGAGACTAAATAAAATCTTTTATTTTATCGTCGACCACTGTGCTGGCGGCC
GCTCGAGTTTAAATAGTACATAATGGATTTCCTTACGCGAAATACGGGCAGACATGGCCTGCCCGGTTAT
TATTATTTTTGACACCAGACCAACTGGTAATGGTAGCGACCGGCGCTCAGCTGGAATATCACCACTTTGT
ACAAGAAAGCTGGGTCGGCGCGCCCACCCTTTCACATGTGTGAGAGGGGCAGTGTGCCGTTAATGGCCGT
GCCGGGCACCGGGCCGCTCTGGTAGTGCTGGGACATGTGAAGTCTGCTGGGGGCGGCGGGTTCCGGCACC
TCGGCGCCGGGGAGATACATGCTGATCATGTCCCGGAGGTCCCCGGCCTGGCAGGGCGCCCTGGAGTGGG
AGGAAGAGGTAACCACAGGGGGGCTGGAGCTGGCCTCGGACTTGACCACCGAACCCATGGAGCCAAGAGC
CATGCCAGGGGTGCCCTGCTGCGAGTAGGACATGCTGTAGGTGGGCGAGCCGTTCATGTAGGTCTGCGAG
CTGGTCATGGAGTTGTACTGCAGGGCGCTCACGTCGTAGCGGTGCATGGGCTGCATCTGCGCTGCGCCGT
GCGCATTGAGGCCCGGGTGCTGCGGGTAGCCCAGCTGGTCCTGCATCATGCTGTAGCTGCCGTTGCTCCA
GCCGTTCATGTGCGCGTAACTGTCCATGCGCTGGTTCACGCCCGCGCCCAGGCCGGCGCCCACCCCGACC
CCGCTCGCCATGCTATTGCCGCCGGGGGCCAGCAGCCCGCCGGGCAGCGTGTACTTATCCTTCTTCATGA
GCGTCTTGGTTTTCCGCCGGGGCCGGTATTTATAATCCGGGTGCTCCTTCATGTGCAGCGCTCGCAGCCG
CTTAGCCTCGTCGATGAACGGCCGCTTCTCCGTCTCCGACAAAAGTTTCCACTCGGCGCCCAGGCGCTTG
CTGATCTCCGAGTTGTGCATCTTGGGGTTCTCCTGGGCCATCTTGCGCCGCTGCCCGCGGGACCACACCA
TGAAGGCATTCATGGGCCGCTTGACGCGGTCCGGGCTGTTTTTCTGGTTGCCGCCGGCCGCCGCCGCGGT
GGAGTTGCCGCCGCCGCCCCCCGAAGTTTGCTGCGGGCCCGGCGGCTTCAGCTCCGTCTCCATCATGTTG
TACATGGTGAAGGGGGCGGCCGCGGAGCCTGCTTTTTTGTACAAACTTGTGATTTCCCGTACCACCACAC
TGGGATCCTTAATTAACTAGCTAGATCCGGCAGTCTAGAGGATGGTCCACCCCCGGGGTCGGCAGCCTTC
ACGTGGGCGGCGTGTATCCAAGCTGCGATGCCGTCTACTTTGAGGGCGGTGGGGGTGGTCAGCAGGACTG
TGTAAGGTCCTTTCCAGCGAGGTTCTAGGTTCTTAGTCTGGTGTCGGCGGACCCACACTGTGTCGCCGAC
TCGGTAAGGGTGAGGTACCACCGGTCGGTCCAGTTGTTCTTGGTAGGCTGCCGCCAGAGGTCTCCAGACT
TCGTGCTGGACTAAGTAGAGAGCCTGTAAGTGAGCTTGGAGAGAGGGGCTGTTAGTAACTCTTGTCATGT
CAGGGTCAGGGAAGTTTACAAGGGGCGGGGGTGCCCCATATAAGATCTCATATGGCCATATGGGGGCGCC
TAGAGAAGGAGTGAGGGCTGGATAAAGGGAGGATCGAGGCGGGGTCGAACGAGGAGGTTCAAGGGGGAGA
GACGGGGCGGATGGAGGAAGAGGAGGCGGAGGCTTAGGGTGTACAAAGGGCTTGACCCAGGGAGGGGGGT
CAAAAGCCAAGGCTTCCCAGGTCACGATGTAGGGGACCTGGTCTGGGTGTCCATGCGGGCCAGGTGAAAA
GACCTTGATCTTAACCTGGGTGATGAGGTCTCGGTTAAAGGTGCCGTCTCGCGGCCATCCGACGTTAAAG
GTTGGCCATTCTGCAGAGCAGAAGGTAACCCAACGTCTCTTCTTGACATCTACCGACTGGTTGTGAGCGA
TCCGCTCGACATCTTTCCAGTGACCTAAGGTCAAACTTAAGGGAGTGGTAACAGTCTGGCCCTAATTTTC
AGACAAATACAGAAACACAGTCAGACAGAGACAACACAGAACGATGCTGCAGCAGACAAGACGCGCGGCG
CGGCTTCGGTCCCAAACCGAAAGCAAAAATTCAGACGGAGGCGGGAACTGTTTTAGGTTCTCGTCTCCTA
CCAGAACCACATATCCCTCCTATTAGGGGGGTGCACCAAAGAGTCCAAAACGATCGGGATTTTTGGACTC
AGGTCGGGCCACAAAAACGGCCCCCGAAGTCCCTGGGACGTCTCCCAGGGTTGCGGCCGGGTGTTCCGAA
CTCGTCAGTTCCACCACGGGTCCGCCAGATACAGAGCTAGTTAGCTAACTAGTACCGACGCAGGCGCATA
AAATCAGTCATAGACACTAGACAATCGGACAGACACAGATAAGTTGCTGGCCAGCTTACCTCCCGGTGGT
GGGTCGGTGGTCCCTGGGCAGGGGTCTCCCGATCCCGGACGAGCCCCCAAATGAAAGACCCCCGCTGACG
GGTAGTCAATCACTCAGAGGAGACCCTCCCAAGGAACAGCGAGACCACAAGTCGGATGCAACTGCAAGAG
GGTTTATTGGATACACGGGTACCCGGGCGACTCAGTCAATCGGAGGACTGGCGCGCCGAGTGAGGGGTTG
TGGGCTCTTTTATTGAGCTCGGGGAGCAGAAGCGCGCGAACAGAAGCGAGAAGCGAACTGATTGGTTAGT
TCAAATAAGGCACAGGGTCATTTCAGGTCCTTGGGGCACCCTGGAAACATCTGATGGTTCTCTAGAAACT
GCTGAGGGCTGGACCGCATCTGGGGACCATCTGTTCTTGGCCCTGAGCCGGGGCAGGAACTGCTTACCAC
AGATATCCTGTTTGGCCCATATTCAGCTGTTCCATCTGTTCTTGGCCCTGAGCCGGGGCAGGAACTGCTT
ACCACAGATATCCTGTTTGGCCCATATTCAGCTGTTCCATCTGTTCCTGACCTTGATCTGAACTTTTCTA
TTCTCAGTTATGTATTTTTCCATGCCTTGCAAAATGGCGTTACTTAAGCTAGCTTGCCAAACCTACAGGT
GGGGTCTTTCATTATGCAGGTGGCACTTTTCGGGGAAATGTGCGCGGAACCCCTATTTGTTTATTTTTCT
AAATACATTCAAATATGTATCCGCTCATGAGACAATAACCCTGATAAATGCTTCAATAATATTGAAAAAG
GAAGAGTATGAGTATTCAACATTTCCGTGTCGCCCTTATTCCCTTTTTTGCGGCATTTTGCCTTCCTGTT
TTTGCTCACCCAGAAACGCTGGTGAAAGTAAAAGATGCTGAAGATCAGTTGGGTGCACGAGTGGGTTACA
TCGAACTGGATCTCAACAGCGGTAAGATCCTTGAGAGTTTTCGCCCCGAAGAACGTTTTCCAATGATGAG
CACTTTTAAAGTTCTGCTATGTGGCGCGGTATTATCCCGTATTGACGCCGGGCAAGAGCAACTCGGTCGC
CGCATACACTATTCTCAGAATGACTTGGTTGAGTACTCACCAGTCACAGAAAAGCATCTTACGGATGGCA
TGACAGTAAGAGAATTATGCAGTGCTGCCATAACCATGAGTGATAACACTGCGGCCAACTTACTTCTGAC
AACGATCGGAGGACCGAAGGAGCTAACCGCTTTTTTGCACAACATGGGGGATCATGTAACTCGCCTTGAT
CGTTGGGAACCGGAGCTGAATGAAGCCATACCAAACGACGAGCGTGACACCACGATGCCTGTAGCAATGG
CAACAACGTTGCGCAAACTATTAACTGGCGAACTACTTACTCTAGCTTCCCGGCAACAATTAATAGACTG
GATGGAGGCGGATAAAGTTGCAGGACCACTTCTGCGCTCGGCCCTTCCGGCTGGCTGGTTTATTGCTGAT
AAATCTGGAGCCGGTGAGCGTGGGTCTCGCGGTATCATTGCAGCACTGGGGCCAGATGGTAAGCCCTCCC
GTATCGTAGTTATCTACACGACGGGGAGTCAGGCAACTATGGATGAACGAAATAGACAGATCGCTGAGAT
AGGTGCCTCACTGATTAAGCATTGGTAACTGTCAGACCAAGTTTACTCATATATACTTTAGATTGATTTG
CGGCCGGCCGCAAAAGGATCTAGGTGAAGATCCTTTTTGATAATCTCATGACCAAAATCCCTTAACGTGA
GTTTTCGTTCCACTGAGCGTCAGACCCCGTAGAAAAGATCAAAGGATCTTCTTGAGATCCTTTTTTTCTG
CGCGTAATCTGCTGCTTGCAAACAAAAAAACCACCGCTACCAGCGGTGGTTTGTTTGCCGGATCAAGAGC
TACCAACTCTTTTTCCGAAGGTAACTGGCTTCAGCAGAGCGCAGATACCAAATACTGTTCTTCTAGTGTA
GCCGTAGTTAGGCCACCACTTCAAGAACTCTGTAGCACCGCCTACATACCTCGCTCTGCTAATCCTGTTA
CCAGTGGCTGCTGCCAGTGGCGATAAGTCGTGTCTTACCGGGTTGGACTCAAGACGATAGTTACCGGATA
AGGCGCAGCGGTCGGGCTGAACGGGGGGTTCGTGCACACAGCCCAGCTTGGAGCGAACGACCTACACCGA
ACTGAGATACCTACAGCGTGAGCTATGAGAAAGCGCCACGCTTCCCGAAGGGAGAAAGGCGGACAGGTAT
CCGGTAAGCGGCAGGGTCGGAACAGGAGAGCGCACGAGGGAGCTTCCAGGGGGAAACGCCTGGTATCTTT
ATAGTCCTGTCGGGTTTCGCCACCTCTGACTTGAGCGTCGATTTTTGTGATGCTCGTCAGGGGGGCGGAG
CCTATGGAAAAACGCCAGCAACGCGGCCTTTTTACGGTTCCTGGCCTTTTGCTGGCCTTTTGCTCACATG
TTCTTTCCTGCGTTATCCCCTGATTCTGTGGATAACCGTATTACCGCCTTTGAGTGAGCTGATACCGCTC
GCCGCAGCCGAACGACCGAGCGCAGCGAGTCAGTGAGCGAGGAAGCGGAAG
Features (pLannotate 1.2.2; 14 found; start..end, strand, type, name):
      2..54      +  CDS            lacI (fragment): lac repressor; lacI; The lac repressor binds to the lac operator to inhibit transcription in E. coli. This inhibition can be relieved by adding lactose or isopropyl-β-D-thiogalactopyranoside (IPTG).
    120..635     -  LTR            3' LTR: 3' long terminal repeat from murine embryonic stem cell virus
    831..855     +  protein_bind   attB2: mutant version of attB; recombination site for the Gateway® BP reaction BP Clonase™
    875..1825    -  CDS            SOX2: SOX2_HUMAN - Experimental evidence at protein level: Swiss-Prot protein existence level 1. Transcription factor that forms a trimeric complex with OCT4 on DNA and controls the expression of a number of genes involved in embryonic development such as YES1, FGF4, UTF1 and ZFP206 (By similarity). Binds to the proximal enhancer region of NANOG (By similarity). Critical for early embryogenesis and for embryonic stem cell pluripotency (PubMed:18035408). Downstream SRRT target that mediates the promotion of neural stem cell self-renewal (By similarity). Keeps neural cells undifferentiated by countera
   1846..1870    -  protein_bind   attB1: mutant version of attB; recombination site for the Gateway® BP reaction BP Clonase™
   1921..2295    -  misc_feature   pol region: Moloney murine leukemia virus (MMLV) pol region containing the splice acceptor site
   1921..2295    -  CDS            gag-pol: POL_MLVMS - Experimental evidence at protein level: Swiss-Prot protein existence level 1. [Integrase]: Catalyzes viral DNA integration into the host chromosome, by performing a series of DNA cutting and joining reactions. This enzyme activity takes place after virion entry into a cell and reverse transcription of the RNA genome in dsDNA. The first step in the integration process is 3' processing. This step requires a complex comprising the viral genome, matrix protein and integrase. This complex is called the pre-integration complex (PIC). The integrase protein removes 2 nucleotides from each
   2305..2721    -  CDS            gag (truncated): truncated Moloney murine leukemia virus (MMLV) gag gene lacking the start codon
   2798..2886    -  misc_feature   MESV Ψ (fragment): packaging signal of murine embryonic stem cell virus
   2938..3137    -  misc_feature   MMLV Ψ: packaging signal of Moloney murine leukemia virus (MMLV)
   3200..3793    -  LTR            LTR: long terminal repeat from Moloney murine leukemia virus
   3823..3927    +  promoter       AmpR promoter: bla
   3928..4788    +  CDS            AmpR: β-lactamase; bla; confers resistance to ampicillin, carbenicillin, and related antibiotics
   4952..5540    +  rep_origin     ori: high-copy-number ColE1/pMB1/pBR322/pUC origin of replication
