[The description below was written by a language model from this plasmid's Addgene catalogue record and pLannotate feature annotations shown in this document.]
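Description:
pMXs-hSOX2 is a Moloney murine leukemia virus (MMLV)-based retroviral expression vector carrying the human SOX2 coding sequence in the pMXs backbone. In bacteria it is maintained by a high-copy ColE1/pUC-type origin and selected with ampicillin through a bla (AmpR) cassette driven by its own promoter. A short lacI fragment is also annotated, probably a remnant of the backbone's construction with no functional role.

The proviral cassette lies on the reverse strand of the sequenced records. It begins with an MMLV 5′ LTR, followed by the MMLV packaging signal (Ψ, with an adjacent fragment matching the MESV Ψ), a truncated gag lacking its start codon, and a segment of the pol region containing the splice acceptor. The roughly 960 bp unmutated SOX2 open reading frame comes next, flanked by intact attB1 and attB2 sites, which suggests Gateway recombination was involved in its construction although the record lists the method as restriction enzyme cloning. A 3′ LTR closes the cassette. No internal promoter is annotated, so SOX2 expression is presumably driven by the 5′ LTR, and no mammalian selection marker or reporter appears in the feature tables. The extended Ψ/gag region supports efficient encapsidation of the transcript when the viral proteins are supplied in trans by a packaging cell line.

Two sequence records (5,796 and 5,721 nt) have the same overall layout and differ mainly in how the 3′ LTR region is annotated, including a partial match to a self-inactivating ΔU3 LTR in the longer one. The catalogue entry does not describe the vector as self-inactivating. The plasmid is used to produce retrovirus for stable delivery of SOX2, one of the defined factors used to reprogram adult human fibroblasts into induced pluripotent stem cells.
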