Addgene plasmid #17218: pMXs-hSOX2
Purpose: Retroviral expression of human SOX2
Depositing lab: Shinya Yamanaka. Depositing organization: Kyoto University, Center for iPS Cell Research and Application. Publication: Induction of pluripotent stem cells from adult human fibroblasts by defined factors. Takahashi K, Tanabe K, Ohnuki M, Narita M, Ichisaka T, Tomoda K, Yamanaka S. Cell. 2007 Nov 30. 131(5):861-72. 10.1016/j.cell.2007.11.019 PubMed 18035408.
Backbone
  Vector backbone: pMXs
  Backbone size w/o insert (bp): 4600
  Vector type: Mammalian Expression, Retroviral
Growth in bacteria
  Bacterial resistance: Ampicillin, 100 μg/mL
  Growth temperature: 37°C
  Growth strain: DH5alpha
  Copy number: High Copy
Gene/Insert
  Gene/Insert name: SOX2
  Species: H. sapiens (human)
  Insert size (bp): 960
  Mutation: None
  Entrez Gene: SOX2 (a.k.a. ANOP3, MCOPS3)
  Cloning method: Restriction Enzyme; 5′ cloning site attB1 (not destroyed); 3′ cloning site attB2 (not destroyed)
  Sequencing primers: 5′ pMX-S1811
Resource information
  A portion of this plasmid was derived from a plasmid made by: pMXs is from Dr. Toshio Kitamura of the University of Tokyo, the Institute of Medical Science. If you use this plasmid in a paper, please cite: Retrovirus-mediated gene transfer and expression cloning: powerful tools in functional genomics. Exp Hematol. 2003 Nov;31(11):1007-14. Kitamura T, Koshino Y, Shibata F, Oki T, Nakajima H, Nosaka T, Kumagai H.
Terms and licenses: Academic/Nonprofit Terms; Industry Terms: Not Available to Industry
Depositor comments: The sequence of primer pMX-S1811 is GAC GGC ATC GCA GCT TGG ATA CAC.
How to cite: pMXs-hSOX2 was a gift from Shinya Yamanaka (Addgene plasmid # 17218 ; http://n2t.net/addgene:17218 ; RRID:Addgene_17218)
