>Addgene plasmid #17218 | pMXs-hSOX2 | addgene partial sequence | sequence record 22685 | 17218 with pBMN5'
ATCCTCTAGACTGCCGGATCTAGCTAGTTAATTAAGGATCCCAGTGTGGTGGTACGGGAAATCACAAGTT
TGTACAAAAAAGCAGGCTCCGCGGCCGCCCCCTTCACCATGTACAACATGATGGAGACGGAGCTGAAGCC
GCCGGGCCCGCAGCAAACTTCGGGGGGCGGCGGCGGCAACTCCACCGCGGCGGCGGCCGGCGGCAACCAG
AAAAACAGCCCGGACCGCGTCAAGCGGCCCATGAATGCCTTCATGGTGTGGTCCCGCGGGCAGCGGCGCA
AGATGGCCCAGGAGAACCCCAAGATGCACAACTCGGAGATCAGCAAGCGCCTGGGCGCCGAGTGGAAACT
TTTGTCGGAGACGGAGAAGCGGCCGTTCATCGACGAGGCTAAGCGGCTGCGAGCGCTGCACATGAAGGAG
CACCCGGATTATAAATACCGGCCCCGGCGGAAAACCAAGACGCTCATGAA
